>Addgene plasmid #28104 | pGL3-PTEN 3'UTR | addgene partial sequence | sequence record 34411 | 28014 with EBV-rev (5' GTGGTTTGTCCAAACTCATC 3')
AGCGGCCGGCCGCCCCGACTCTAGCAAAAATAATGAACCTTTTTAATTGTTTAAAGGAAAAATATTCTCC
ACAGGAAGGTATTTCTAGTCTTATGTCCATTGGTAGCCAAACGGAACTTCATAAAAACACTTCCACAACT
CCAACTTTGGTTTAATATACAACTTTGATATATCTCATTAATGCACACATCAAGAGGCTAACAAATTCAT
TAATATTCAAGGTCATCCAAAATTAACATTTTATTACAATAAACTGTAAAATCCCAGTGGGAAAATTTTA
CTTGAACCAAATTTCATCTCTATTCTAGCACTTTCAAAACTAATTCTCCCATACAAACTCCACAAATAGA
CACACGCACGGGCGCGCACACGTGTGCACACACACACACACACACACACACACAATGTGCACACTTCCAA
ACTCAATAGAAAATGAGGACCATTTAATGGAGACAGAAAATAGATACTAAAATGCTGTTTTTAAGTAGGA
GTATCATTTAGAAAACTACACAGAACAGGTGGAAAATCTCAAAAGTATACATAACAGCCAGTAAGTAAAC
ACATCTAAACATTAAGAATTTTACTGTAAGCTAAACTACAAGCCTTGCTCCATTCTGTATAATCTAACCA
TTGTGACAGATGAGGTTCCACATGAGAAGACATAAATTATTTTTAATCTTAAAAAACAAAAAATATGAAT
CCTTGTTAAACATTTCATTTAAAAATATGCAGCTTTATTTTAAATTTAAAATTCAGTATGCTCAAATATG
GCAGTTAATGTCTCCCACATATGTAAAAGTTTAAGGTAACACATTTTTTTCATAAATTATAAAATGTTTT
CAGCTAAATGTTTCATGAAAATTCTCAAATGACTGTCAAGAGTTTGTCTTGTTGTTAGCCCACCAGAATA
CTCA
