>Addgene plasmid #28104 | pGL3-PTEN 3'UTR | addgene partial sequence | sequence record 34412 | 28104 with LucNRev
GCGCCGGGCCTTTCTTTATGTTTTTGGCGTCTTCCATGGTGGCTTTACCAACAGTACCGGAATGCCAAGC
TTTTTGCAAAAGCCTAGGCCTCCAAAAAAGCCTCCTCACTACTTCTGGAATAGCTCAGAGGCCGAGGCGG
CCTCGGCCTCTGCATAAATAAAAAAAATTAGTCAGCGATGGGGCGGAGAATGGGCGGAACTGGGCGGAGT
TAGGGGCGGGATGGGCGGAGTTAGGGGCGGGACTATGGTTGCTGACTAATTGAGATGCAGATCGCAGATC
TCGAGCCCGGGCTAGCACGCGTAAGAGCTCGGTACCTATCGATAGAGAAATGTTCTGGCACCTGCACTTG
CACTGGGGACAGCCTATTTTGCTAGTTTGTTTTGTTTCGTTTTGTTTTGATGGAGAGCGTATGTTAGTAC
TATCGATTCACACAAAAAACCAACACACAGATGTAATGAAAATAAAGATATTTTATTGCGGCCGCTCCAA
GTACCTCCCGTACCTTAATATTACTTACTTATCATGGTAGCTTGGGCTGGCGTAATAGCGAAGAGGCCCG
CACCGATCGCCCTTCCCAACAGTTGCGCAGCCTGAATGGCGAATGGCAAATTGTAAGCGTTAATATTTTG
TTAAAATTCGCGTTAAATTTTTGTTAAATCAGCTCATTTTTTAACCAATAGGCCGAAATCGGCAAAATCC
CTTATAAATCAAAAGAATAGACCGAGATAGGGT
[37 nt withheld, positions 734-770]
AAAGAACGTGGACTCCAACGTCAAAGGGCGAAAAACCGTCTATCAGGCGATGGCCCACTACGTGAACCAT
CACCCT
[42 nt withheld, positions 847-888]
