[The description below was written by a language model from this plasmid's Addgene catalogue record.]
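Description:
pGL3-PTEN 3'UTR is a mammalian luciferase reporter plasmid built on the Promega pGL3-Promoter backbone (about 5 kb without insert). It is propagated in E. coli as a high-copy plasmid under ampicillin selection. In the standard pGL3-Promoter design, an SV40 promoter drives the firefly luciferase coding sequence, and the XbaI site lies just downstream of the luciferase stop codon and ahead of the polyadenylation signal. No feature table accompanies this entry, so these backbone elements come from general knowledge of the vector rather than from an annotated map.

The insert is roughly 2.7 kb of the mouse Pten (phosphatase and tensin homolog) 3' untranslated region, amplified by PCR from Balb/c genomic DNA. The product was cut with NheI and ligated into the compatible XbaI site of the vector. Because NheI and XbaI ends are compatible at both junctions, the cloning is not inherently directional, and the record does not explicitly state the orientation of the insert. The repository's sequencing found a three-nucleotide deletion relative to the mouse Pten reference transcript.

Placing the Pten 3'UTR behind luciferase makes the reporter transcript subject to whatever post-transcriptional regulation acts on that UTR, so luciferase activity reflects its effect on mRNA stability or translation. The associated publication concerns microRNA-205 in mammary epithelial progenitor cells. This suggests the construct was used in transfection assays to test whether Pten is a direct microRNA target, with reduced luciferase signal indicating repression through the UTR.
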