Addgene plasmid #28104: pGL3-PTEN 3'UTR
Depositing lab: Jeffrey Rosen. Depositing organization: Baylor College of Medicine. Publication: A putative role for microRNA-205 in mammary epithelial cell progenitors. Greene SB, Gunaratne PH, Hammond SM, Rosen JM. J Cell Sci. 2010 Feb 15. 123(Pt 4):606-18. 10.1242/jcs.056812 PubMed 20103531.
Backbone
  Vector backbone: pGL3-Promoter
  Backbone manufacturer: Promega
  Backbone size w/o insert (bp): 5010
  Vector type: Mammalian Expression
Growth in bacteria
  Bacterial resistance: Ampicillin, 100 μg/mL
  Growth temperature: 37°C
  Growth strain: DH5alpha
  Copy number: High Copy
Gene/Insert
  Gene/Insert name: PTEN 3'UTR (alt name: phosphatase and tensin homolog)
  Species: M. musculus (mouse)
  Insert size (bp): 2700
  Entrez Gene: Pten (a.k.a. 2310035O07Rik, A130070J02Rik, B430203M17Rik, MMAC1, PTENbeta, TEP1)
  Cloning method: Restriction Enzyme
  Sequencing primers: 5′ n/a
Terms and licenses: Academic/Nonprofit Terms; Industry Terms: Not Available to Industry
Depositor comments: Note that Addgene's sequencing result contains a 3 nucleotide deletion (bp# 7639-7641) when compared with GenBank accession number NM_008960.2 PTEN 3'UTR was amplified from Balb/c mouse genomic DNA with the following primer pairs: F: 5' GCTAGCCCCCCTCCTTG R: 5' GCTAGCAAAAATAATGAACCTTTTTAATTGTTTAAAGG PCR products were digested with NheI and subcloned into the XbaI site of the pGL3-promoter vector (Promega)
How to cite: pGL3-PTEN 3'UTR was a gift from Jeffrey Rosen (Addgene plasmid # 28104 ; http://n2t.net/addgene:28104 ; RRID:Addgene_28104)
